Addgene plasmid #76430: PRPF4B gRNA (BRDN0001146471)
Purpose: 3rd generation lentiviral gRNA plasmid targeting human PRPF4B
Depositing lab: John Doench & David Root. Depositing organization: Broad Institute. Publication: Optimized sgRNA design to maximize activity and minimize off-target effects of CRISPR-Cas9. Doench JG, Fusi N, Sullender M, Hegde M, Vaimberg EW, Donovan KF, Smith I, Tothova Z, Wilen C, Orchard R, Virgin HW, Listgarten J, Root DE. Nat Biotechnol. 2016 Jan 18. doi: 10.1038/nbt.3437. PubMed 26780180.
Backbone
  Vector backbone: lentiGuide-Puro
  Backbone manufacturer: Zhang Lab (Addgene plasmid # 52963)
  Vector type: Mammalian Expression, Lentiviral, CRISPR
  Selectable markers: Puromycin
Growth in bacteria
  Bacterial resistance: Ampicillin, 100 μg/mL
  Growth temperature: 37°C
  Growth strain: DH5alpha
  Copy number: High Copy
Gene/Insert
  Gene/Insert name: PRPF4B (alt names: PRPF4B; NM_003913.4)
  gRNA/shRNA sequence: AGGCGGTCTCGATCACGCGG
  Species: H. sapiens (human)
  Promoter: hU6
  Cloning method: Unknown
  Sequencing primers: 5′ U6-F; 3′ pS2-R
Terms and licenses: Academic/Nonprofit Terms; Industry Terms: Not Available to Industry
Depositor comments: The gRNA was designed to target the following Genbank reference sequence(s): NM_003913.4. Note that this plasmid does NOT contain Cas9. It should be used in conjunction with lentiCas9-Blast (Addgene #52962) or otherwise with cell lines already expressing Cas9. Browse the full kinome gRNA library at http://www.addgene.org/pooled-library/broadgpp-human-kinome/ or visit http://www.broadinstitute.org/rnai/public/ for detailed protocols and information.
How to cite: PRPF4B gRNA (BRDN0001146471) was a gift from John Doench & David Root (Addgene plasmid # 76430 ; http://n2t.net/addgene:76430 ; RRID:Addgene_76430)
