[The description below was written by a language model from this plasmid's Addgene catalogue record and pLannotate feature annotations shown in this document.]
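Description:
PRPF4B gRNA (BRDN0001146471) is a third-generation lentiviral guide RNA plasmid built on the lentiGuide-Puro backbone and designed to direct Streptococcus pyogenes Cas9 to the human PRPF4B gene, with the guide designed against the NM_003913.4 transcript. It is propagated in E. coli as a high-copy plasmid through a ColE1/pUC-type origin with ampicillin selection (AmpR, β-lactamase). The backbone also carries an f1 origin, an SV40 origin and poly(A) signal, and remnants of lac and phage-promoter cloning sequences.

The lentiviral transfer cassette begins with an RSV promoter fused to a truncated HIV-1 5' LTR, which makes genomic RNA production Tat-independent. This is followed by the Ψ packaging signal with a partial gag sequence and by the RRE for Rev-dependent nuclear export. It ends in a self-inactivating ΔU3 3' LTR. Within the provirus, a human U6 RNA polymerase III promoter drives the 20-nt PRPF4B spacer joined to the SpCas9 gRNA scaffold, and a cPPT/CTS element lies downstream to aid nuclear import of the viral genome. A separate Pol II unit, consisting of the EF-1α core promoter with its intron A, expresses puromycin N-acetyltransferase for selection of transduced mammalian cells. A WPRE follows this unit to enhance transcript expression.

The plasmid does not encode Cas9, so it must be paired with a separate Cas9 vector such as lentiCas9-Blast or used in cells that already express the nuclease. It belongs to a human kinome gRNA collection and is suited to PRPF4B knockout studies by lentiviral transduction.
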