Features (pLannotate 1.2.2; 29 found; start..end, strand, type, name):
     14..80      +  CDS            small t antigen (fragment): SV40 (simian virus 40) small t antigen
    106..317     +  promoter       EF-1α core promoter: core promoter for human elongation factor EF-1α
    318..1256    +  intron         EF-1α intron A: intron upstream of the start codon of human EF-1α
   1278..1877    +  CDS            PuroR (fragment): puromycin N-acetyltransferase; pac from Streptomyces; confers resistance to puromycin
   1893..2481    +  misc_feature   WPRE: woodchuck hepatitis virus posttranscriptional regulatory element
   2532..2551    +  misc_feature   cPPT/CTS (fragment): central polypurine tract and central termination sequence of HIV-1
   2553..2786    +  LTR            3' LTR (ΔU3): self-inactivating 3' long terminal repeat (LTR) from HIV-1
   2864..2985    +  polyA_signal   SV40 poly(A) signal: SV40 polyadenylation signal
   3025..3160    +  rep_origin     SV40 ori: SV40 origin of replication
   3181..3199    -  promoter       T7 promoter: promoter for bacteriophage T7 RNA polymerase
   3207..3362    +  CDS            lacZα (fragment): LacZα fragment of β-galactosidase; lacZ fragment
   3367..3795    +  rep_origin     f1 ori (sequence partly withheld): f1 bacteriophage origin of replication; arrow indicates direction of (+) strand synthesis
   3848..3952    +  promoter       AmpR promoter: bla
   3953..4813    +  CDS            AmpR: β-lactamase; bla; confers resistance to ampicillin, carbenicillin, and related antibiotics
   4984..5572    +  rep_origin     ori: high-copy-number ColE1/pMB1/pBR322/pUC origin of replication
   5755..5847    +  CDS            lacI (fragment): lac repressor; lacI; The lac repressor binds to the lac operator to inhibit transcription in E. coli. This inhibition can be relieved by adding lactose or isopropyl-β-D-thiogalactopyranoside (IPTG).
   5860..5881    +  protein_bind   CAP binding site: CAP binding activates transcription in the presence of cAMP. E. coli catabolite activator protein
   5896..5926    +  promoter       lac promoter: promoter for the E. coli lac operon
   5934..5950    +  protein_bind   lac operator: The lac repressor binds to the lac operator to inhibit transcription in E. coli. This inhibition can be relieved by adding lactose or isopropyl-β-D-thiogalactopyranoside (IPTG). lac repressor encoded by lacI
   5995..6013    +  promoter       T3 promoter: promoter for bacteriophage T3 RNA polymerase
   6041..6267    +  promoter       RSV promoter: Rous sarcoma virus enhancer/promoter
   6268..6448    +  LTR            5' LTR (truncated): truncated 5' long terminal repeat (LTR) from HIV-1
   6495..6620    +  misc_feature   HIV-1 Ψ: packaging signal of human immunodeficiency virus type 1
   6604..6967    +  CDS            HIV-1 gag (fragment): gag protein from human immunodeficiency virus 1; gag
   7113..7346    +  misc_feature   RRE: The Rev response element (RRE) of HIV-1 allows for Rev-dependent mRNA export from the nucleus to the cytoplasm.
   7723..7749    +  CDS            Rev (fragment): human immunodeficiency virus 1 (HIV-1) Rev protein; rev; enhances nuclear export of unspliced and incompletely spliced viral mRNAs
   7753..7993    +  promoter       U6 promoter: RNA polymerase III promoter for human U6 snRNA
   8023..8098    +  misc_RNA       gRNA scaffold: guide RNA scaffold for the Streptococcus pyogenes CRISPR/Cas9 system
   8154..8271    +  misc_feature   cPPT/CTS: central polypurine tract and central termination sequence of HIV-1
>Addgene plasmid #76430 | PRPF4B gRNA (BRDN0001146471) | addgene full sequence | sequence record 188991 | Addgene Assembled Sequence
CCCGGGTGCAAAGATGGATAAAGTTTTAAACAGAGAGGAATCTTTGCAGCTAATGGACCTTCTAGGTCTT
GAAAGGAGTGGGAATTGGCTCCGGTGCCCGTCAGTGGGCAGAGCGCACATCGCCCACAGTCCCCGAGAAG
TTGGGGGGAGGGGTCGGCAATTGATCCGGTGCCTAGAGAAGGTGGCGCGGGGTAAACTGGGAAAGTGATG
TCGTGTACTGGCTCCGCCTTTTTCCCGAGGGTGGGGGAGAACCGTATATAAGTGCAGTAGTCGCCGTGAA
CGTTCTTTTTCGCAACGGGTTTGCCGCCAGAACACAGGTAAGTGCCGTGTGTGGTTCCCGCGGGCCTGGC
CTCTTTACGGGTTATGGCCCTTGCGTGCCTTGAATTACTTCCACCTGGCTGCAGTACGTGATTCTTGATC
CCGAGCTTCGGGTTGGAAGTGGGTGGGAGAGTTCGAGGCCTTGCGCTTAAGGAGCCCCTTCGCCTCGTGC
TTGAGTTGAGGCCTGGCCTGGGCGCTGGGGCCGCCGCGTGCGAATCTGGTGGCACCTTCGCGCCTGTCTC
GCTGCTTTCGATAAGTCTCTAGCCATTTAAAATTTTTGATGACCTGCTGCGACGCTTTTTTTCTGGCAAG
ATAGTCTTGTAAATGCGGGCCAAGATCTGCACACTGGTATTTCGGTTTTTGGGGCCGCGGGCGGCGACGG
GGCCCGTGCGTCCCAGCGCACATGTTCGGCGAGGCGGGGCCTGCGAGCGCGGCCACCGAGAATCGGACGG
GGGTAGTCTCAAGCTGGCCGGCCTGCTCTGGTGCCTGGCCTCGCGCCGCCGTGTATCGCCCCGCCCTGGG
CGGCAAGGCTGGCCCGGTCGGCACCAGTTGCGTGAGCGGAAAGATGGCCGCTTCCCGGCCCTGCTGCAGG
GAGCTCAAAATGGAGGACGCGGCGCTCGGGAGAGCGGGCGGGTGAGTCACCCACACAAAGGAAAAGGGCC
TTTCCGTCCTCAGCCGTCGCTTCATGTGACTCCACGGAGTACCGGGCGCCGTCCAGGCACCTCGATTAGT
TCTCGAGCTTTTGGAGTACGTCGTCTTTAGGTTGGGGGGAGGGGTTTTATGCGATGGAGTTTCCCCACAC
TGAGTGGGTGGAGACTGAAGTTAGGCCAGCTTGGCACTTGATGTAATTCTCCTTGGAATTTGCCCTTTTT
GAGTTTGGATCTTGGTTCATTCTCAAGCCTCAGACAGTGGTTCAAAGTTTTTTTCTTCCATTTCAGGTGT
CGTGACGTACGGCCACCATGACCGAGTACAAGCCCACGGTGCGCCTCGCCACCCGCGACGACGTCCCCAG
GGCCGTACGCACCCTCGCCGCCGCGTTCGCCGACTACCCCGCCACGCGCCACACCGTCGATCCGGACCGC
CACATCGAGCGGGTCACCGAGCTGCAAGAACTCTTCCTCACGCGCGTCGGGCTCGACATCGGCAAGGTGT
GGGTCGCGGACGACGGCGCCGCCGTGGCGGTCTGGACCACGCCGGAGAGCGTCGAAGCGGGGGCGGTGTT
CGCCGAGATCGGCCCGCGCATGGCCGAGTTGAGCGGTTCCCGGCTGGCCGCGCAGCAACAGATGGAAGGC
CTCCTGGCGCCGCACCGGCCCAAGGAGCCCGCGTGGTTCCTGGCCACCGTCGGAGTCTCGCCCGACCACC
AGGGCAAGGGTCTGGGCAGCGCCGTCGTGCTCCCCGGAGTGGAGGCGGCCGAGCGCGCCGGGGTGCCCGC
CTTCCTGGAGACCTCCGCGCCCCGCAACCTCCCCTTCTACGAGCGGCTCGGCTTCACCGTCACCGCCGAC
GTCGAGGTGCCCGAAGGACCGCGCACCTGGTGCATGACCCGCAAGCCCGGTGCCTGAACGCGTTAAGTCG
ACAATCAACCTCTGGATTACAAAATTTGTGAAAGATTGACTGGTATTCTTAACTATGTTGCTCCTTTTAC
GCTATGTGGATACGCTGCTTTAATGCCTTTGTATCATGCTATTGCTTCCCGTATGGCTTTCATTTTCTCC
TCCTTGTATAAATCCTGGTTGCTGTCTCTTTATGAGGAGTTGTGGCCCGTTGTCAGGCAACGTGGCGTGG
TGTGCACTGTGTTTGCTGACGCAACCCCCACTGGTTGGGGCATTGCCACCACCTGTCAGCTCCTTTCCGG
GACTTTCGCTTTCCCCCTCCCTATTGCCACGGCGGAACTCATCGCCGCCTGCCTTGCCCGCTGCTGGACA
GGGGCTCGGCTGTTGGGCACTGACAATTCCGTGGTGTTGTCGGGGAAATCATCGTCCTTTCCTTGGCTGC
TCGCCTGTGTTGCCACCTGGATTCTGCGCGGGACGTCCTTCTGCTACGTCCCTTCGGCCCTCAATCCAGC
GGACCTTCCTTCCCGCGGCCTGCTGCCGGCTCTGCGGCCTCTTCCGCGTCTTCGCCTTCGCCCTCAGACG
AGTCGGATCTCCCTTTGGGCCGCCTCCCCGCGTCGACTTTAAGACCAATGACTTACAAGGCAGCTGTAGA
TCTTAGCCACTTTTTAAAAGAAAAGGGGGGACTGGAAGGGCTAATTCACTCCCAACGAAGACAAGATCTG
CTTTTTGCTTGTACTGGGTCTCTCTGGTTAGACCAGATCTGAGCCTGGGAGCTCTCTGGCTAACTAGGGA
ACCCACTGCTTAAGCCTCAATAAAGCTTGCCTTGAGTGCTTCAAGTAGTGTGTGCCCGTCTGTTGTGTGA
CTCTGGTAACTAGAGATCCCTCAGACCCTTTTAGTCAGTGTGGAAAATCTCTAGCAGTACGTATAGTAGT
TCATGTCATCTTATTATTCAGTATTTATAACTTGCAAAGAAATGAATATCAGAGAGTGAGAGGAACTTGT
TTATTGCAGCTTATAATGGTTACAAATAAAGCAATAGCATCACAAATTTCACAAATAAAGCATTTTTTTC
ACTGCATTCTAGTTGTGGTTTGTCCAAACTCATCAATGTATCTTATCATGTCTGGCTCTAGCTATCCCGC
CCCTAACTCCGCCCATCCCGCCCCTAACTCCGCCCAGTTCCGCCCATTCTCCGCCCCATGGCTGACTAAT
TTTTTTTATTTATGCAGAGGCCGAGGCCGCCTCGGCCTCTGAGCTATTCCAGAAGTAGTGAGGAGGCTTT
TTTGGAGGCCTAGGGACGTACCCAATTCGCCCTATAGTGAGTCGTATTACGCGCGCTCACTGGCCGTCGT
TTTACAACGTCGTGACTGGGAAAACCCTGGCGTTACCCAACTTAATCGCCTTGCAGCACATCCCCCTTTC
GCCAGCTGGCGTAATAGCGAAGAGGCCCGCACCGATCGCCCTTCCCAACAGTTGCGCAGCCTGAATGGCG
AATGGG
[124 nt withheld, positions 3367-3490]
C
[91 nt withheld, positions 3492-3582]
A
[49 nt withheld, positions 3584-3632]
CCTTTGACGTTGGAGTCCACGTTCTTT
[37 nt withheld, positions 3660-3696]
ACCCTATCTCGGTCTATTCTTTTGATTTATAAGGGATTTTGCCGATTTCGGCCTATTGGTTAAAAAATGA
GCTGATTTAACAAAAATTTAACGCGAATTTTAACAAAATATTAACGCTTACAATTTAGGTGGCACTTTTC
GGGGAAATGTGCGCGGAACCCCTATTTGTTTATTTTTCTAAATACATTCAAATATGTATCCGCTCATGAG
ACAATAACCCTGATAAATGCTTCAATAATATTGAAAAAGGAAGAGTATGAGTATTCAACATTTCCGTGTC
GCCCTTATTCCCTTTTTTGCGGCATTTTGCCTTCCTGTTTTTGCTCACCCAGAAACGCTGGTGAAAGTAA
AAGATGCTGAAGATCAGTTGGGTGCACGAGTGGGTTACATCGAACTGGATCTCAACAGCGGTAAGATCCT
TGAGAGTTTTCGCCCCGAAGAACGTTTTCCAATGATGAGCACTTTTAAAGTTCTGCTATGTGGCGCGGTA
TTATCCCGTATTGACGCCGGGCAAGAGCAACTCGGTCGCCGCATACACTATTCTCAGAATGACTTGGTTG
AGTACTCACCAGTCACAGAAAAGCATCTTACGGATGGCATGACAGTAAGAGAATTATGCAGTGCTGCCAT
AACCATGAGTGATAACACTGCGGCCAACTTACTTCTGACAACGATCGGAGGACCGAAGGAGCTAACCGCT
TTTTTGCACAACATGGGGGATCATGTAACTCGCCTTGATCGTTGGGAACCGGAGCTGAATGAAGCCATAC
CAAACGACGAGCGTGACACCACGATGCCTGTAGCAATGGCAACAACGTTGCGCAAACTATTAACTGGCGA
ACTACTTACTCTAGCTTCCCGGCAACAATTAATAGACTGGATGGAGGCGGATAAAGTTGCAGGACCACTT
CTGCGCTCGGCCCTTCCGGCTGGCTGGTTTATTGCTGATAAATCTGGAGCCGGTGAGCGTGGGTCTCGCG
GTATCATTGCAGCACTGGGGCCAGATGGTAAGCCCTCCCGTATCGTAGTTATCTACACGACGGGGAGTCA
GGCAACTATGGATGAACGAAATAGACAGATCGCTGAGATAGGTGCCTCACTGATTAAGCATTGGTAACTG
TCAGACCAAGTTTACTCATATATACTTTAGATTGATTTAAAACTTCATTTTTAATTTAAAAGGATCTAGG
TGAAGATCCTTTTTGATAATCTCATGACCAAAATCCCTTAACGTGAGTTTTCGTTCCACTGAGCGTCAGA
CCCCGTAGAAAAGATCAAAGGATCTTCTTGAGATCCTTTTTTTCTGCGCGTAATCTGCTGCTTGCAAACA
AAAAAACCACCGCTACCAGCGGTGGTTTGTTTGCCGGATCAAGAGCTACCAACTCTTTTTCCGAAGGTAA
CTGGCTTCAGCAGAGCGCAGATACCAAATACTGTTCTTCTAGTGTAGCCGTAGTTAGGCCACCACTTCAA
GAACTCTGTAGCACCGCCTACATACCTCGCTCTGCTAATCCTGTTACCAGTGGCTGCTGCCAGTGGCGAT
AAGTCGTGTCTTACCGGGTTGGACTCAAGACGATAGTTACCGGATAAGGCGCAGCGGTCGGGCTGAACGG
GGGGTTCGTGCACACAGCCCAGCTTGGAGCGAACGACCTACACCGAACTGAGATACCTACAGCGTGAGCT
ATGAGAAAGCGCCACGCTTCCCGAAGGGAGAAAGGCGGACAGGTATCCGGTAAGCGGCAGGGTCGGAACA
GGAGAGCGCACGAGGGAGCTTCCAGGGGGAAACGCCTGGTATCTTTATAGTCCTGTCGGGTTTCGCCACC
TCTGACTTGAGCGTCGATTTTTGTGATGCTCGTCAGGGGGGCGGAGCCTATGGAAAAACGCCAGCAACGC
GGCCTTTTTACGGTTCCTGGCCTTTTGCTGGCCTTTTGCTCACATGTTCTTTCCTGCGTTATCCCCTGAT
TCTGTGGATAACCGTATTACCGCCTTTGAGTGAGCTGATACCGCTCGCCGCAGCCGAACGACCGAGCGCA
GCGAGTCAGTGAGCGAGGAAGCGGAAGAGCGCCCAATACGCAAACCGCCTCTCCCCGCGCGTTGGCCGAT
TCATTAATGCAGCTGGCACGACAGGTTTCCCGACTGGAAAGCGGGCAGTGAGCGCAACGCAATTAATGTG
AGTTAGCTCACTCATTAGGCACCCCAGGCTTTACACTTTATGCTTCCGGCTCGTATGTTGTGTGGAATTG
TGAGCGGATAACAATTTCACACAGGAAACAGCTATGACCATGATTACGCCAAGCGCGCAATTAACCCTCA
CTAAAGGGAACAAAAGCTGGAGCTGCAAGCTTAATGTAGTCTTATGCAATACTCTTGTAGTCTTGCAACA
TGGTAACGATGAGTTAGCAACATGCCTTACAAGGAGAGAAAAAGCACCGTGCATGCCGATTGGTGGAAGT
AAGGTGGTACGATCGTGCCTTATTAGGAAGGCAACAGACGGGTCTGACATGGATTGGACGAACCACTGAA
TTGCCGCATTGCAGAGATATTGTATTTAAGTGCCTAGCTCGATACATAAACGGGTCTCTCTGGTTAGACC
AGATCTGAGCCTGGGAGCTCTCTGGCTAACTAGGGAACCCACTGCTTAAGCCTCAATAAAGCTTGCCTTG
AGTGCTTCAAGTAGTGTGTGCCCGTCTGTTGTGTGACTCTGGTAACTAGAGATCCCTCAGACCCTTTTAG
TCAGTGTGGAAAATCTCTAGCAGTGGCGCCCGAACAGGGACTTGAAAGCGAAAGGGAAACCAGAGGAGCT
CTCTCGACGCAGGACTCGGCTTGCTGAAGCGCGCACGGCAAGAGGCGAGGGGCGGCGACTGGTGAGTACG
CCAAAAATTTTGACTAGCGGAGGCTAGAAGGAGAGAGATGGGTGCGAGAGCGTCAGTATTAAGCGGGGGA
GAATTAGATCGCGATGGGAAAAAATTCGGTTAAGGCCAGGGGGAAAGAAAAAATATAAATTAAAACATAT
AGTATGGGCAAGCAGGGAGCTAGAACGATTCGCAGTTAATCCTGGCCTGTTAGAAACATCAGAAGGCTGT
AGACAAATACTGGGACAGCTACAACCATCCCTTCAGACAGGATCAGAAGAACTTAGATCATTATATAATA
CAGTAGCAACCCTCTATTGTGTGCATCAAAGGATAGAGATAAAAGACACCAAGGAAGCTTTAGACAAGAT
AGAGGAAGAGCAAAACAAAAGTAAGACCACCGCACAGCAAGCGGCCGCTGATCTTCAGACCTGGAGGAGG
AGATATGAGGGACAATTGGAGAAGTGAATTATATAAATATAAAGTAGTAAAAATTGAACCATTAGGAGTA
GCACCCACCAAGGCAAAGAGAAGAGTGGTGCAGAGAGAAAAAAGAGCAGTGGGAATAGGAGCTTTGTTCC
TTGGGTTCTTGGGAGCAGCAGGAAGCACTATGGGCGCAGCGTCAATGACGCTGACGGTACAGGCCAGACA
ATTATTGTCTGGTATAGTGCAGCAGCAGAACAATTTGCTGAGGGCTATTGAGGCGCAACAGCATCTGTTG
CAACTCACAGTCTGGGGCATCAAGCAGCTCCAGGCAAGAATCCTGGCTGTGGAAAGATACCTAAAGGATC
AACAGCTCCTGGGGATTTGGGGTTGCTCTGGAAAACTCATTTGCACCACTGCTGTGCCTTGGAATGCTAG
TTGGAGTAATAAATCTCTGGAACAGATTTGGAATCACACGACCTGGATGGAGTGGGACAGAGAAATTAAC
AATTACACAAGCTTAATACACTCCTTAATTGAAGAATCGCAAAACCAGCAAGAAAAGAATGAACAAGAAT
TATTGGAATTAGATAAATGGGCAAGTTTGTGGAATTGGTTTAACATAACAAATTGGCTGTGGTATATAAA
ATTATTCATAATGATAGTAGGAGGCTTGGTAGGTTTAAGAATAGTTTTTGCTGTACTTTCTATAGTGAAT
AGAGTTAGGCAGGGATATTCACCATTATCGTTTCAGACCCACCTCCCAACCCCGAGGGGACCCAGAGAGG
GCCTATTTCCCATGATTCCTTCATATTTGCATATACGATACAAGGCTGTTAGAGAGATAATTAGAATTAA
TTTGACTGTAAACACAAAGATATTAGTACAAAATACGTGACGTAGAAAGTAATAATTTCTTGGGTAGTTT
GCAGTTTTAAAATTATGTTTTAAAATGGACTATCATATGCTTACCGTAACTTGAAAGTATTTCGATTTCT
TGGCTTTATATATCTTGTGGAAAGGACGAAACACCGAGGCGGTCTCGATCACGCGGGTTTTAGAGCTAGA
AATAGCAAGTTAAAATAAGGCTAGTCCGTTATCAACTTGAAAAAGTGGCACCGAGTCGGTGCTTTTTTAA
GCTTGGCGTAACTAGATCTTGAGACAAATGGCAGTATTCATCCACAATTTTAAAAGAAAAGGGGGGATTG
GGGGGTACAGTGCAGGGGAAAGAATAGTAGACATAATAGCAACAGACATACAAACTAAAGAATTACAAAA
ACAAATTACAAAAATTCAAAATTTTCGGGTTTATTACAGGGACAGCAGAGATCCACTTTGGCGCCGGCTC
GAGGGGG
