>Addgene plasmid #76430 | PRPF4B gRNA (BRDN0001146471) | depositor partial sequence | sequence record 143890 | Target Sequence
AGGCGGTCTCGATCACGCGG
