>Addgene plasmid #76430 | PRPF4B gRNA (BRDN0001146471) | addgene partial sequence | sequence record 151044 | hU6-F 5'-GAGGGCCTATTTCCCATGATT-3'
ATTAGAATTAATTTGACTGTAAACACAAAGATATTAGTACAAAATACGTGACGTAGAAAGTAATAATTTC
TTGGGTAGTTTGCAGTTTTAAAATTATGTTTTAAAATGGACTATCATATGCTTACCGTAACTTGAAAGTA
TTTCGATTTCTTGGCTTTATATATCTTGTGGAAAGGACGAAACACCGAGGCGGTCTCGATCACGCGGGTT
TTAGAGCTAGAAATAGCAAGTTAAAATAAGGCTAGTCCGTTATCAACTTGAAAAAGTGGCACCGAGTCGG
TGCTTTTTTAAGCTTGGCGTAACTAGATCTTGAGACAAATGGCAGTATTCATCCACAATTTTAAAAGAAA
AGGGGGGATTGGGGGGTACAGTGCAGGGGAAAGAATAGTAGACATAATAGCAACAGACATACAAACTAAA
GAATTACAAAAACAAATTACAAAAATTCAAAATTTTCGGGTTTATTACAGGGACAGCAGAGATCCACTTT
GGCGCCGGCTCGAGGGGGCCCGGGTGCAAAGATGGATAAAGTTTTAAACAGAGAGGAATCTTTGCAGCTA
ATGGACCTTCTAGGTCTTGAAAGGAGTGGGAATTGGCTCCGGTGCCCGTCAGTGGGCAGAGCGCACATCG
CCCACAGTCCCCGAGAAGTTGGGGGGAGGGGTCGGCAATTGATCCGGTGCCTAGAGAAGGTGGCGCGGGG
TAAACTGGGAAAGTGATGTCGTGTACTGGCTCCGCCTTTTTCCCG
